Addgene plasmid #137817: pPGK-T7/2-CD44v6 (-cyt)
Purpose: expression of CD44 proteins in mammalian cells
Depositing lab: Ursula Gunthert. Depositing organization: University Hospital of Basel. Publication: A novel antiapoptotic mechanism based on interference of Fas signaling by CD44 variant isoforms. Mielgo A, van Driel M, Bloem A, Landmann L, Gunthert U. Cell Death Differ. 2006 Mar;13(3):465-77. doi: 10.1038/sj.cdd.4401763. PubMed 16167069.
Backbone
  Vector backbone: mini pBR322
  Backbone manufacturer: lab Guenthert
  Backbone size w/o insert (bp): 4320
  Vector type: Mammalian Expression
  Selectable markers: Neomycin (select with G418) ; GFP
Growth in bacteria
  Bacterial resistance: Ampicillin, 100 μg/mL
  Growth temperature: 37°C
  Growth strain: DH5alpha
  Copy number: High Copy
Gene/Insert
  Gene/Insert name: CD44v6 (-cyt)
  Species: H. sapiens (human)
  Insert size (bp): 1006
  Mutation: without cytoplasmic region, R296K (please see depositor comments)
  Entrez Gene: CD44 (a.k.a. CDW44, CSPG8, ECM-III, ECMR-III, H-CAM, HCELL, HUTCH-1, HUTCH-I, Hermes-1, IN, LHR, MC56, MDU2, MDU3, MIC4, Pgp1)
  Promoter: PGK
  Tag / fusion protein: GFP (C terminal on insert)
  Cloning method: Restriction Enzyme; 5′ cloning site EcoR1 (unknown if destroyed); 3′ cloning site BamH1 (unknown if destroyed)
Terms and licenses: Academic/Nonprofit Terms; Industry Terms: Not Available to Industry
Depositor comments: R296K is not a concern for the plasmid function.
How to cite: pPGK-T7/2-CD44v6 (-cyt) was a gift from Ursula Gunthert (Addgene plasmid # 137817 ; http://n2t.net/addgene:137817 ; RRID:Addgene_137817)
