[The description below was written by a language model from this plasmid's Addgene catalogue record and pLannotate feature annotations shown in this document.]
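Description:
pPGK-T7/2-CD44v6 (-cyt) is a mammalian expression plasmid built on a minimal pBR322-derived backbone and used to produce a truncated, GFP-tagged human CD44 variant isoform in cultured mammalian cells. In bacteria it is maintained as a high-copy plasmid through a ColE1/pMB1-type origin and selected with ampicillin via the β-lactamase gene and its native promoter.

The expression unit is driven by the mouse phosphoglycerate kinase 1 (PGK) promoter, followed by a short SRα promoter remnant and a rabbit β-globin intron, an element commonly included to improve processing and expression of the transcript. A T7 promoter lies just upstream of the coding region and could in principle allow in vitro transcription. The insert, cloned between EcoRI and BamHI sites, encodes CD44 containing the v6 variant exon but lacking the cytoplasmic region. It also carries an R296K substitution that the depositor states does not affect function. The annotation tool matched this CDS to a non-human primate CD44 entry, whereas the catalogue lists the insert as human. EGFP follows the CD44 sequence as a C-terminal fusion, allowing localisation and expression of the tail-less receptor to be followed by fluorescence, and the cassette ends with an SV40 polyadenylation signal.

The catalogue lists neomycin/G418 as a mammalian selectable marker, but the sequenced record shows only short fragments of an SV40 promoter and of NeoR/KanR, so an intact G418 resistance cassette is not supported by the feature table. The associated work concerns interference of CD44 variant isoforms with Fas-mediated apoptosis signalling, and a construct lacking the cytoplasmic tail would suit testing whether that domain is needed for such effects.
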