Features (pLannotate 1.2.2; 13 found; start..end, strand, type, name):
      1..500     +  promoter       PGK promoter: mouse phosphoglycerate kinase 1 promoter
    504..526     +  promoter       SRα promoter (fragment): hybrid promoter consisting of the SV40 early promoter plus part of the long terminal repeat of human T-lymphotrophic virus 1
    550..1122    +  intron         β-globin intron: intron from rabbit β-globin gene
   1177..1195    +  promoter       T7 promoter: promoter for bacteriophage T7 RNA polymerase
   1217..2215    +  CDS            CD44 (fragment): CD44_PAPHA - Experimental evidence at protein level: Swiss-Prot protein existence level 1. Cell-surface receptor that plays a role in cell-cell interactions, cell adhesion and migration, helping them to sense and respond to changes in the tissue microenvironment. Participates thereby in a wide variety of cellular functions including the activation, recirculation and homing of T-lymphocytes, hematopoiesis, inflammation and response to bacterial infection. Engages, through its ectodomain, extracellular matrix components such as hyaluronan/HA, collagen, growth factors, cytokines or proteases and
   2240..2959    +  CDS            EGFP: the original enhanced GFP (Yang et al., 1996) mammalian codon-optimized
   2993..3114    +  polyA_signal   SV40 poly(A) signal: SV40 polyadenylation signal
   3156..3260    +  promoter       AmpR promoter: bla
   3261..4121    +  CDS            AmpR: β-lactamase; bla; confers resistance to ampicillin, carbenicillin, and related antibiotics
   4292..4880    +  rep_origin     ori: high-copy-number ColE1/pMB1/pBR322/pUC origin of replication
   5063..5109    +  CDS            lacI (fragment): lac repressor; lacI; The lac repressor binds to the lac operator to inhibit transcription in E. coli. This inhibition can be relieved by adding lactose or isopropyl-β-D-thiogalactopyranoside (IPTG).
   5117..5135    +  promoter       SV40 promoter (fragment): SV40 enhancer and early promoter
   5142..5328    +  CDS            NeoR/KanR (fragment): aminoglycoside phosphotransferase from Tn5; aph(3')-II (or nptII); confers resistance to neomycin, kanamycin, and G418 (Geneticin®)
>Addgene plasmid #137817 | pPGK-T7/2-CD44v6 (-cyt) | addgene full sequence | sequence record 276414 | Addgene NGS Result
GGGTAGGGGAGGCGCTTTTCCCAAGGCAGTCTGGAGCATGCGCTTTAGCAGCCCCGCTGGGCACTTGGCG
CTACACAAGTGGCCTCTGGCCTCGCACACATTCCACATCCACCGGTAGGCGCCAACCGGCTCCGTTCTTT
GGTGGCCCCTTCGCGCCACCTTCTACTCCTCCCCTAGTCAGGAAGTTCCCCCCCGCCCCGCAGCTCGCGT
CGTGCAGGACGTGACAAATGGAAGTAGCACGTCTCACTAGTCTCGTGCAGATGGACAGCACCGCTGAGCA
ATGGAAGCGGGTAGGCCTTTGGGGCAGCGGCCAATAGCAGCTTTGCTCCTTCGCTTTCTGGGCTCAGAGG
CTGGGAAGGGGTGGGTCCGGGGGCGGGCTCAGGGGCGGGCTCAGGGGCGGGGCGGGCGCCCGAAGGTCCT
CCGGAGGCCCGGCATTCTGCACGCTTCAAAAGCGCACGTCTGCCGCGCTGTTCTCCTCTTCCTCATCTCC
GGGCCTTTCGACCCCTAGGCTTTTGCAAAAAGCTCCGGATCGATCCTGAGAACTTCAGGGTGAGTTTGGG
GACCCTTGATTGTTCTTTCTTTTTCGCTATTGTAAAATTCATGTTATATGGAGGGGGCAAAGTTTTCAGG
GTGTTGTTTAGAATGGGAAGATGTCCCTTGTATCACCATGGACCCTCATGATAATTTTGTTTCTTTCACT
TTCTACTCTGTTGACAACCATTGTCTCCTCTTATTTTCTTTTCATTTTCTGTAACTTTTTCGTTAAACTT
TAGCTTGCATTTGTAACGAATTTTTAAATTCACTTTTGTTTATTTGTCAGATTGTAAGTACTTTCTCTAA
TCACTTTTTTTTCAAGGCAATCAGGGTATATTATATTGTACTTCAGCACAGTTTTAGAGAACAATTGTTA
TAATTAAATGATAAGGTAGAATATTTCTGCATATAAATTCTGGCTGGCGTGGAAATATTCTTATTGGTAG
AAACAACTACATCCTGGTCATCATCCTGCCTTTCTCTTTATGGTTACAATGATATACACTGTTTGAGATG
AGGATAAAATACTCTGAGTCCAAACCGGGCCCCTCTGCTAACCATGTTCATGCCTTCTTCTTTTTCCTAC
AGCTCCTGGGCAACGTGCTGGTTATTGTGCTGTCTCATCATTTTGGCAAAGAATTGTAATACGACTCACT
ATAGGGCGAATTCCGCTCCGGACACCATGGACAAGTTTTGGTGGCACGCAGCCTGGGGACTCTGCCTCGT
GCCGCTGAGCCTGGCGCAGATCGATTTGAATATAACCTGCCGCTTTGCAGGTGTATTCCACGTGGAGAAA
AATGGTCGCTACAGCATCTCTCGGACGGAGGCCGCTGACCTCTGCAAGGCTTTCAATAGCACCTTGCCCA
CAATGGCCCAGATGGAGAAAGCTCTGAGCATCGGATTTGAGACCTGCAGGTATGGGTTCATAGAAGGGCA
CGTGGTGATTCCCCGGATCCACCCCAACTCCATCTGTGCAGCAAACAACACAGGGGTGTACATCCTCACA
TCCAACACCTCCCAGTATGACACATATTGCTTCAATGCTTCAGCTCCACCTGAAGAAGATTGTACATCAG
TCACAGACCTGCCCAATGCCTTTGATGGACCAATTACCATAACTATTGTTAACCGTGATGGCACCCGCTA
TGTCCAGAAAGGAGAATACAGAACGAATCCTGAAGACATCTACCCCAGCAACCCTACTGATGATGACGTG
AGCAGCGGCTCCTCCAGTGAAAGGAGCAGCACTTCAGGAGGTTACATCTTTTACACCTTTTCTACTGTAC
ACCCCATCCCAGACGAAGACAGTCCCTGGATCACCGACAGCACAGACAGAATCCCTGCTACCATCCAGGC
AACTCCTAGTAGTACAACGGAAGAAACAGCTACCCAGAAGGAACAGTGGTTTGGCAACAGATGGCATGAG
GGATATCGCCAAACACCCAAAGAAGACTCCCATTCGACAACAGGGACAGCTGGAGACCAAGACACATTCC
ACCCCAGTGGGGGGTCCCATACCACTCATGGATCTGAATCAGATGGACACTCACATGGGAGTCAAGAAGG
TGGAGCAAACACAACCTCTGGTCCTATAAGGACACCCCAAATTCCAGAATGGCTGATCATCTTGGCATCC
CTCTTGGCCTTGGCTTTGATTCTTGCAGTTTGCATTGCAGTCAACAGAGATCCCAGGCCGGTCGCCACCA
TGGTGAGCAAGGGCGAGGAGCTGTTCACCGGGGTGGTGCCCATCCTGGTCGAGCTGGACGGCGACGTAAA
CGGCCACAAGTTCAGCGTGTCCGGCGAGGGCGAGGGCGATGCCACCTACGGCAAGCTGACCCTGAAGTTC
ATCTGCACCACCGGCAAGCTGCCCGTGCCCTGGCCCACCCTCGTGACCACCCTGACCTACGGCGTGCAGT
GCTTCAGCCGCTACCCCGACCACATGAAGCAGCACGACTTCTTCAAGTCCGCCATGCCCGAAGGCTACGT
CCAGGAGCGCACCATCTTCTTCAAGGACGACGGCAACTACAAGACCCGCGCCGAGGTGAAGTTCGAGGGC
GACACCCTGGTGAACCGCATCGAGCTGAAGGGCATCGACTTCAAGGAGGACGGCAACATCCTGGGGCACA
AGCTGGAGTACAACTACAACAGCCACAACGTCTATATCATGGCCGACAAGCAGAAGAACGGCATCAAGGT
GAACTTCAAGATCCGCCACAACATCGAGGACGGCAGCGTGCAGCTCGCCGACCACTACCAGCAGAACACC
CCCATCGGCGACGGCCCCGTGCTGCTGCCCGACAACCACTACCTGAGCACCCAGTCCGCCCTGAGCAAAG
ACCCCAACGAGAAGCGCGATCACATGGTCCTGCTGGAGTTCGTGACCGCCGCCGGGATCACTCTCGGCAT
GGACGAGCTGTACAAGTAAAGCGGCCGCGAGATCCAGATCTTATTAAAGCAGAACTTGTTTATTGCAGCT
TATAATGGTTACAAATAAAGCAATAGCATCACAAATTTCACAAATAAAGCATTTTTTTCACTGCATTCTA
GTTGTGGTTTGTCCAAACTCATCAATGTATCTTATCATGTCTGGTCGAGCAGGTGGCACTTTTCGGGGAA
ATGTGCGCGGAACCCCTATTTGTTTATTTTTCTAAATACATTCAAATATGTATCCGCTCATGAGACAATA
ACCCTGATAAATGCTTCAATAATATTGAAAAAGGAAGAGTATGAGTATTCAACATTTCCGTGTCGCCCTT
ATTCCCTTTTTTGCGGCATTTTGCCTTCCTGTTTTTGCTCACCCAGAAACGCTGGTGAAAGTAAAAGATG
CTGAAGATCAGTTGGGTGCACGAGTGGGTTACATCGAACTGGATCTCAACAGCGGTAAGATCCTTGAGAG
TTTTCGCCCCGAAGAACGTTTTCCAATGATGAGCACTTTTAAAGTTCTGCTATGTGGCGCGGTATTATCC
CGTATTGACGCCGGGCAAGAGCAACTCGGTCGCCGCATACACTATTCTCAGAATGACTTGGTTGAGTACT
CACCAGTCACAGAAAAGCATCTTACGGATGGCATGACAGTAAGAGAATTATGCAGTGCTGCCATAACCAT
GAGTGATAACACTGCGGCCAACTTACTTCTGACAACGATCGGAGGACCGAAGGAGCTAACCGCTTTTTTG
CACAACATGGGGGATCATGTAACTCGCCTTGATCGTTGGGAACCGGAGCTGAATGAAGCCATACCAAACG
ACGAGCGTGACACCACGATGCCTGTAGCAATGGCAACAACGTTGCGCAAACTATTAACTGGCGAACTACT
TACTCTAGCTTCCCGGCAACAATTAATAGACTGGATGGAGGCGGATAAAGTTGCAGGACCACTTCTGCGC
TCGGCCCTTCCGGCTGGCTGGTTTATTGCTGATAAATCTGGAGCCGGTGAGCGTGGGTCTCGCGGTATCA
TTGCAGCACTGGGGCCAGATGGTAAGCCCTCCCGTATCGTAGTTATCTACACGACGGGGAGTCAGGCAAC
TATGGATGAACGAAATAGACAGATCGCTGAGATAGGTGCCTCACTGATTAAGCATTGGTAACTGTCAGAC
CAAGTTTACTCATATATACTTTAGATTGATTTAAAACTTCATTTTTAATTTAAAAGGATCTAGGTGAAGA
TCCTTTTTGATAATCTCATGACCAAAATCCCTTAACGTGAGTTTTCGTTCCACTGAGCGTCAGACCCCGT
AGAAAAGATCAAAGGATCTTCTTGAGATCCTTTTTTTCTGCGCGTAATCTGCTGCTTGCAAACAAAAAAA
CCACCGCTACCAGCGGTGGTTTGTTTGCCGGATCAAGAGCTACCAACTCTTTTTCCGAAGGTAACTGGCT
TCAGCAGAGCGCAGATACCAAATACTGTTCTTCTAGTGTAGCCGTAGTTAGGCCACCACTTCAAGAACTC
TGTAGCACCGCCTACATACCTCGCTCTGCTAATCCTGTTACCAGTGGCTGCTGCCAGTGGCGATAAGTCG
TGTCTTACCGGGTTGGACTCAAGACGATAGTTACCGGATAAGGCGCAGCGGTCGGGCTGAACGGGGGGTT
CGTGCACACAGCCCAGCTTGGAGCGAACGACCTACACCGAACTGAGATACCTACAGCGTGAGCTATGAGA
AAGCGCCACGCTTCCCGAAGGGAGAAAGGCGGACAGGTATCCGGTAAGCGGCAGGGTCGGAACAGGAGAG
CGCACGAGGGAGCTTCCAGGGGGAAACGCCTGGTATCTTTATAGTCCTGTCGGGTTTCGCCACCTCTGAC
TTGAGCGTCGATTTTTGTGATGCTCGTCAGGGGGGCGGAGCCTATGGAAAAACGCCAGCAACGCGGCCTT
TTTACGGTTCCTGGCCTTTTGCTGGCCTTTTGCTCACATGTTCTTTCCTGCGTTATCCCCTGATTCTGTG
GATAACCGTATTACCGCCTTTGAGTGAGCTGATACCGCTCGCCGCAGCCGAACGACCGAGCGCAGCGAGT
CAGTGAGCGAGGAAGCGGAAGAGCGCCCAATACGCAAACCGCCTCTCCCCGCGCGTTGGCCGATTCATTT
CGACTTCTGAGGCGGAAAGAACCAGGCCAATATGGGATCGGCCATTGAACAAGATGGATTGCACGCAGGT
TCTCCGGCCGCTTGGGTGGAGAGGCTATTCGGCTATGACTGGGCACAACAGACAATCGGCTGCTCTGATG
CCGCCGTGTTCCGGCTGTCAGCGCAGGGGCGCCCGGTTCTTTTTGTCAAGACCGACCTGTCCGGTGCCCT
GAATGAACAATTCTACC
